Addgene plasmid #25565: Tg-UBC (TgTwinScan_2218)
Purpose: Bacterial expression for structure determination; may not be full ORF
Depositing lab: Cheryl Arrowsmith. Depositing organization: University of Toronto.
Backbone
  Vector backbone: p15TV-L
  Backbone manufacturer: SGC
  Backbone size w/o insert (bp): 7746
  Vector type: Bacterial Expression
Growth in bacteria
  Bacterial resistance: Ampicillin, 100 μg/mL
  Growth temperature: 37°C
  Growth strain: DH5alpha
  Copy number: Low Copy
Gene/Insert
  Gene/Insert name: Tg-UBC (TgTwinScan_2218) (alt names: PDB: 2AYV; Tg-UBC (TgTwinScan_2218))
  Species: Toxoplasma gondii
  Insert size (bp): 435
  Tag / fusion protein: His (N terminal on insert)
  Cloning method: Restriction Enzyme
  Sequencing primers: 5′ T7; 3′ T7-term
Terms and licenses: Academic/Nonprofit Terms; Industry Terms: Not Available to Industry
Depositor comments: PDB: 2AYV http://www.thesgc.org/structures/2AYV/
How to cite: Tg-UBC (TgTwinScan_2218) was a gift from Cheryl Arrowsmith (Addgene plasmid # 25565 ; http://n2t.net/addgene:25565 ; RRID:Addgene_25565)
