[The description below was written by a language model from this plasmid's Addgene catalogue record.]
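Description:
Tg-UBC (TgTwinScan_2218) is a bacterial expression plasmid built on the p15TV-L backbone from a structural genomics consortium, a vector of about 7.7 kb before the insert is added. It is maintained in E. coli under ampicillin selection and is recorded as low copy. The record does not list the origin of replication or give a feature map, so details of the backbone architecture beyond these catalogue fields are not available.

The payload is a 435 bp fragment from Toxoplasma gondii, identified by a gene-prediction model name and labelled UBC, which suggests a ubiquitin-conjugating enzyme, although the record does not spell out the protein's function. The insert was introduced by restriction enzyme cloning and carries an N-terminal His tag, which allows the recombinant protein to be purified by immobilised metal affinity chromatography. The promoter is not explicitly stated; however, the listed sequencing primers are the T7 forward and T7 terminator primers, which implies the coding sequence sits between a T7 promoter and T7 terminator, an arrangement that would need a host supplying T7 RNA polymerase for expression.

The stated purpose is bacterial production of the protein for structure determination, and the depositor links the construct to a deposited crystal structure entry. The record cautions that the insert may not represent the full open reading frame, which is typical of constructs trimmed to a well-behaved domain for crystallisation, so it should not be assumed to encode the complete native protein.
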