>Addgene plasmid #25565 | Tg-UBC (TgTwinScan_2218) | depositor partial sequence | sequence record 11969 | Author sequence
GCGCTGAAACGCATCAACAAGGAACTCAACGACTTGAGCAAAGACCCACCCACGAACTGCTCTGCAGGAC
CCGTCGGAGATGACATGTTTCACTGGCAAGCTACCATCATGGGTCCTGAAGACAGTCCGTACAGCGGAGG
TGTGTTTTTCTTGAACATCCACTTCCCGAGCGACTATCCCTTCAAACCCCCGAAAGTCAATTTCACAACG
AAGATCTACCACCCCAACATCAACAGCCAAGGCGCAATTTGCTTGGATATTCTGAAGGACCAGTGGAGTC
CCGCACTCACCATCTCCAAAGTTCTCCTCTCCATCTCTTCGCTCCTCACAGACCCCAACCCTGATGACCC
GCTGGTGCCGGAGATTGCGCATTTGTACAAGTCAGATCGGATGCGATACGACCAGACGGCTCGGGAATGG
TCGCAGAAGTATGCT
