>Addgene plasmid #25565 | Tg-UBC (TgTwinScan_2218) | addgene partial sequence | sequence record 31548 | 25565 with T7
AAATTCCCTCTGAAATAATTTTGTTTACTTTAAGAAGGAGATATACCATGGGCAGCAGCCATCATCATCA
TCATCACAGCAGCGGCAGAGAAAACTTGTATTTCCAGGGCGCGCTGAAACGCATCAACAAGGAACTCAAC
GACTTGAGCAAAGACCCACCCACGAACTGCTCTGCAGGACCCGTCGGAGATGACATGTTTCACTGGCAAG
CTACCATCATGGGTCCTGAAGACAGTCCGTACAGCGGAGGTGTGTTTTTCTTGAACATCCACTTCCCGAG
CGACTATCCCTTCAAACCCCCGAAAGTCAATTTCACAACGAAGATCTACCACCCCAACATCAACAGCCAA
GGCGCAATTTGCTTGGATATTCTGAAGGACCAGTGGAGTCCCGCACTCACCATCTCCAAAGTTCTCCTCT
CCATCTCTTCGCTCCTCACAGACCCCAACCCTGATGACCCGCTGGTGCCGGAGATTGCGCATTTGTACAA
GTCAGATCGGATGCGATACGACCAGACGGCTCGGGAATGGTCGCAGAAGTATGCTTGATGACGAAGCTTG
CGGCCGCACTCGAGGATCCGGCTGCTAACAAAGCCCGAAAGGAAGCTGAGTTGGCTGCTGCCACCGCTGA
GCAATAACTAGCATAACCCCTTGGGGCCTCTAAACGGGTCTTGAGGGGTTTTTTGCTGAAAGGAGGAACT
ATATCC
